Addgene plasmid #141870: TFORF1728
Purpose: Lentiviral vector for overexpressing transcription factor ORFs with unique 24-bp barcodes. Barcodes facilitate identification of transcription factors in pooled screens.
Depositing lab: Feng Zhang. Depositing organization: Broad Institute. Publication: A transcription factor atlas of directed differentiation. Joung J, Ma S, Tay T, Geiger-Schuller KR, Kirchgatterer PC, Verdine VK, Guo B, Arias-Garcia MA, Allen WE, Singh A, Kuksenko O, Abudayyeh OO, Gootenberg JS, Fu Z, Macrae RK, Buenrostro JD, Regev A, Zhang F. Cell. 2023 Jan 5;186(1):209-229.e26. doi: 10.1016/j.cell.2022.11.026. PubMed 36608654.
Backbone
  Vector backbone: pLX_TRC317
  Backbone manufacturer: Broad Institute Genetic Perturbation Platform
  Backbone size w/o insert (bp): 8264
  Vector type: Mammalian Expression, Lentiviral
  Selectable markers: Puromycin
Growth in bacteria
  Bacterial resistance: Ampicillin, 100 μg/mL
  Growth temperature: 37°C
  Growth strain: NEB Stable
  Copy number: High Copy
Gene/Insert
  Gene/Insert name: ZNF695
  Species: H. sapiens (human)
  Insert size (bp): 620
  Entrez Gene: ZNF695 (a.k.a. SBZF3)
  Promoter: EF1a
  Cloning method: Unknown
  Sequencing primers: 5′ GGGTGGAGACTGAAGTTAGGCCAG; 3′ CACATAGCGTAAAAGGAGCAACATAG
Terms and licenses: Academic/Nonprofit Terms; Industry Terms: Not Available to Industry
Depositor comments: NM_001204221,ENST00000487338 . The transcription factor ORF portion of this plasmid was synthesized by Genewiz. Please test multiple small colonies in case of plasmid recombination. To make this collection available in a timely manner, a portion of this collection was not fully sequenced by Addgene. If an Addgene verified full plasmid sequence is not available, please contact us prior to placing an order to request the full sequence.
How to cite: TFORF1728 was a gift from Feng Zhang (Addgene plasmid # 141870 ; http://n2t.net/addgene:141870 ; RRID:Addgene_141870)
