[The description below was written by a language model from this plasmid's Addgene catalogue record and pLannotate feature annotations shown in this document.]
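Description:
TFORF1728 is a third-generation-style, self-inactivating lentiviral expression plasmid built on the pLX_TRC317 backbone and carrying a human ZNF695 open reading frame (about 620 bp, a short isoform according to the depositor's transcript references) for overexpression in mammalian cells. It is one member of a large barcoded transcription factor ORF collection. Each clone carries a unique 24-bp barcode so that the transcription factor it delivers can be identified by sequencing in pooled screens, such as directed differentiation screens. In bacteria the plasmid is maintained through a high-copy ColE1/pUC origin and ampicillin resistance. An f1 origin and leftover lac, T7 and T3 cloning-vector elements are also present. The depositor warns that recombination can occur.

The viral genome is transcribed from an RSV promoter fused to a truncated HIV-1 5' LTR. This is followed by the Ψ packaging signal with a gag fragment, the RRE for Rev-dependent nuclear export, and a cPPT/CTS. An SV40 early promoter drives puromycin N-acetyltransferase, which allows selection of transduced cells. Downstream, the EF-1α promoter drives the ZNF695 ORF, followed by WPRE to enhance transcript expression and a ΔU3 3' LTR that inactivates the LTR promoter after integration. An SV40 polyadenylation signal lies beyond the 3' LTR.

The automated annotation labels the ORF region as ZNF720, covering only part of the insert. This most likely reflects homology among KRAB zinc-finger proteins rather than a different insert, although the record does not resolve the point. The barcode itself is not annotated in the feature table. A short U6 promoter fragment between the ORF and WPRE may be a priming or barcode-flanking sequence, but the record does not say so.
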