Features (pLannotate 1.2.2; 31 found; start..end, strand, type, name):
      5..231     +  promoter       RSV promoter: Rous sarcoma virus enhancer/promoter
    232..412     +  LTR            5' LTR (truncated): truncated 5' long terminal repeat (LTR) from HIV-1
    459..584     +  misc_feature   HIV-1 Ψ: packaging signal of human immunodeficiency virus type 1
    568..931     +  CDS            HIV-1 gag (fragment): gag protein from human immunodeficiency virus 1; gag
   1077..1310    +  misc_feature   RRE: The Rev response element (RRE) of HIV-1 allows for Rev-dependent mRNA export from the nucleus to the cytoplasm.
   1687..1713    +  CDS            Rev (fragment): human immunodeficiency virus 1 (HIV-1) Rev protein; rev; enhances nuclear export of unspliced and incompletely spliced viral mRNAs
   1720..1743    +  promoter       SV40 promoter (fragment): SV40 early promoter
   1744..1815    +  promoter       SV40 promoter (fragment): SV40 enhancer and early promoter
   1839..1974    +  rep_origin     SV40 ori: SV40 origin of replication
   2020..2616    +  CDS            PuroR (fragment): puromycin N-acetyltransferase; pac from Streptomyces; confers resistance to puromycin
   2665..2782    +  misc_feature   cPPT/CTS: central polypurine tract and central termination sequence of HIV-1
   2847..2913    +  CDS            small t antigen (fragment): SV40 (simian virus 40) small t antigen
   2920..4098    +  promoter       EF-1α promoter: strong constitutive promoter for human elongation factor EF-1α
   4115..4501    +  CDS            ZNF720: ZN720_HUMAN - Experimental evidence at protein level: Swiss-Prot protein existence level 1. From Homo sapiens (Human).
   4646..4699    +  promoter       U6 promoter (fragment): RNA polymerase III promoter for human U6 snRNA
   4741..5329    +  misc_feature   WPRE: woodchuck hepatitis virus posttranscriptional regulatory element
   5380..5399    +  misc_feature   cPPT/CTS (fragment): central polypurine tract and central termination sequence of HIV-1
   5401..5634    +  LTR            3' LTR (ΔU3): self-inactivating 3' long terminal repeat (LTR) from HIV-1
   5712..5833    +  polyA_signal   SV40 poly(A) signal: SV40 polyadenylation signal
   5873..6008    +  rep_origin     SV40 ori: SV40 origin of replication
   6029..6047    -  promoter       T7 promoter: promoter for bacteriophage T7 RNA polymerase
   6055..6210    +  CDS            lacZα (fragment): LacZα fragment of β-galactosidase; lacZ fragment
   6215..6643    +  rep_origin     f1 ori (sequence partly withheld): f1 bacteriophage origin of replication; arrow indicates direction of (+) strand synthesis
   6696..6800    +  promoter       AmpR promoter: bla
   6801..7661    +  CDS            AmpR: β-lactamase; bla; confers resistance to ampicillin, carbenicillin, and related antibiotics
   7832..8420    +  rep_origin     ori: high-copy-number ColE1/pMB1/pBR322/pUC origin of replication
   8603..8695    +  CDS            lacI (fragment): lac repressor; lacI; The lac repressor binds to the lac operator to inhibit transcription in E. coli. This inhibition can be relieved by adding lactose or isopropyl-β-D-thiogalactopyranoside (IPTG).
   8708..8729    +  protein_bind   CAP binding site: CAP binding activates transcription in the presence of cAMP. E. coli catabolite activator protein
   8744..8774    +  promoter       lac promoter: promoter for the E. coli lac operon
   8782..8798    +  protein_bind   lac operator: The lac repressor binds to the lac operator to inhibit transcription in E. coli. This inhibition can be relieved by adding lactose or isopropyl-β-D-thiogalactopyranoside (IPTG). lac repressor encoded by lacI
   8843..8861    +  promoter       T3 promoter: promoter for bacteriophage T3 RNA polymerase
>Addgene plasmid #141870 | TFORF1728 | addgene full sequence | sequence record 415051 | Addgene NGS Result
TTAATGTAGTCTTATGCAATACTCTTGTAGTCTTGCAACATGGTAACGATGAGTTAGCAACATGCCTTAC
AAGGAGAGAAAAAGCACCGTGCATGCCGATTGGTGGAAGTAAGGTGGTACGATCGTGCCTTATTAGGAAG
GCAACAGACGGGTCTGACATGGATTGGACGAACCACTGAATTGCCGCATTGCAGAGATATTGTATTTAAG
TGCCTAGCTCGATACATAAACGGGTCTCTCTGGTTAGACCAGATCTGAGCCTGGGAGCTCTCTGGCTAAC
TAGGGAACCCACTGCTTAAGCCTCAATAAAGCTTGCCTTGAGTGCTTCAAGTAGTGTGTGCCCGTCTGTT
GTGTGACTCTGGTAACTAGAGATCCCTCAGACCCTTTTAGTCAGTGTGGAAAATCTCTAGCAGTGGCGCC
CGAACAGGGACTTGAAAGCGAAAGGGAAACCAGAGGAGCTCTCTCGACGCAGGACTCGGCTTGCTGAAGC
GCGCACGGCAAGAGGCGAGGGGCGGCGACTGGTGAGTACGCCAAAAATTTTGACTAGCGGAGGCTAGAAG
GAGAGAGATGGGTGCGAGAGCGTCAGTATTAAGCGGGGGAGAATTAGATCGCGATGGGAAAAAATTCGGT
TAAGGCCAGGGGGAAAGAAAAAATATAAATTAAAACATATAGTATGGGCAAGCAGGGAGCTAGAACGATT
CGCAGTTAATCCTGGCCTGTTAGAAACATCAGAAGGCTGTAGACAAATACTGGGACAGCTACAACCATCC
CTTCAGACAGGATCAGAAGAACTTAGATCATTATATAATACAGTAGCAACCCTCTATTGTGTGCATCAAA
GGATAGAGATAAAAGACACCAAGGAAGCTTTAGACAAGATAGAGGAAGAGCAAAACAAAAGTAAGACCAC
CGCACAGCAAGCGGCCGCTGATCTTCAGACCTGGAGGAGGAGATATGAGGGACAATTGGAGAAGTGAATT
ATATAAATATAAAGTAGTAAAAATTGAACCATTAGGAGTAGCACCCACCAAGGCAAAGAGAAGAGTGGTG
CAGAGAGAAAAAAGAGCAGTGGGAATAGGAGCTTTGTTCCTTGGGTTCTTGGGAGCAGCAGGAAGCACTA
TGGGCGCAGCGTCAATGACGCTGACGGTACAGGCCAGACAATTATTGTCTGGTATAGTGCAGCAGCAGAA
CAATTTGCTGAGGGCTATTGAGGCGCAACAGCATCTGTTGCAACTCACAGTCTGGGGCATCAAGCAGCTC
CAGGCAAGAATCCTGGCTGTGGAAAGATACCTAAAGGATCAACAGCTCCTGGGGATTTGGGGTTGCTCTG
GAAAACTCATTTGCACCACTGCTGTGCCTTGGAATGCTAGTTGGAGTAATAAATCTCTGGAACAGATTTG
GAATCACACGACCTGGATGGAGTGGGACAGAGAAATTAACAATTACACAAGCTTAATACACTCCTTAATT
GAAGAATCGCAAAACCAGCAAGAAAAGAATGAACAAGAATTATTGGAATTAGATAAATGGGCAAGTTTGT
GGAATTGGTTTAACATAACAAATTGGCTGTGGTATATAAAATTATTCATAATGATAGTAGGAGGCTTGGT
AGGTTTAAGAATAGTTTTTGCTGTACTTTCTATAGTGAATAGAGTTAGGCAGGGATATTCACCATTATCG
TTTCAGACCCACCTCCCAACCCCGAGGGGACCCATGCATTGCATCTCAATTAGTCAGCAACCAGGTGTGG
AAAGTCCCCAGGCTCCCCAGCAGGCAGAAGTATGCAAAGCATGCGTCTCAATTAGTCAGCAACCATAGTC
CCGCCCCTAACTCCGCCCATCCCGCCCCTAACTCCGCCCAGTTCCGCCCATTCTCCGCCCCATGGCTGAC
TAATTTTTTTTATTTATGCAGAGGCCGAGGCCGCCTCGGCCTCTGAGCTATTCCAGAAGTAGTGAGGAGG
CTTTTTTGGAGGCCTAGGCTTTTGCAAAAAGCTTTCTAGAGGTACCACCGGAGCTTACCATGACCGAGTA
CAAGCCCACGGTGCGCCTCGCCACCCGCGACGACGTCCCCAGGGCCGTACGCACCCTCGCCGCCGCGTTC
GCCGACTACCCCGCCACGCGCCACACCGTCGATCCGGACCGCCACATCGAGCGGGTCACCGAGCTGCAAG
AACTCTTCCTCACGCGCGTCGGGCTCGACATCGGCAAGGTGTGGGTCGCGGACGACGGCGCCGCCGTGGC
GGTCTGGACCACGCCGGAGAGCGTCGAAGCGGGGGCGGTGTTCGCCGAGATCGGCCCGCGCATGGCCGAG
TTGAGCGGTTCCCGGCTGGCCGCGCAGCAACAGATGGAAGGCCTCCTGGCGCCGCACCGGCCCAAGGAGC
CCGCGTGGTTCCTGGCCACCGTCGGCGTCTCGCCCGACCACCAGGGCAAGGGTCTGGGCAGCGCCGTCGT
GCTCCCCGGAGTGGAGGCGGCCGAGCGCGCCGGGGTGCCCGCCTTCCTGGAGACCTCCGCGCCCCGCAAC
CTCCCCTTCTACGAGCGGCTCGGCTTCACCGTCACCGCCGACGTCGAGGTGCCCGAAGGACCGCGCACCT
GGTGCATGACCCGCAAGCCCGGTGCCAGTTAACGAATTCTAGATCTTGAGACAAATGGCAGTATTCATCC
ACAATTTTAAAAGAAAAGGGGGGATTGGGGGGTACAGTGCAGGGGAAAGAATAGTAGACATAATAGCAAC
AGACATACAAACTAAAGAATTACAAAAACAAATTACAAAAATTCAAAATTTTCGGGTTTATTACAGGGAC
AGCAGAGATCCACTTTGGCGCCGGCTCGAGGCCTGCAGGTGCAAAGATGGATAAAGTTTTAAACAGAGAG
GAATCTTTGCAGCTAATGGACCTTCTAGGTCTTGAAAGGAGTGGGAATTGGCTCCGGTGCCCGTCAGTGG
GCAGAGCGCACATCGCCCACAGTCCCCGAGAAGTTGGGGGGAGGGGTCGGCAATTGAACCGGTGCCTAGA
GAAGGTGGCGCGGGGTAAACTGGGAAAGTGATGTCGTGTACTGGCTCCGCCTTTTTCCCGAGGGTGGGGG
AGAACCGTATATAAGTGCAGTAGTCGCCGTGAACGTTCTTTTTCGCAACGGGTTTGCCGCCAGAACACAG
GTAAGTGCCGTGTGTGGTTCCCGCGGGCCTGGCCTCTTTACGGGTTATGGCCCTTGCGTGCCTTGAATTA
CTTCCACCTGGCTGCAGTACGTGATTCTTGATCCCGAGCTTCGGGTTGGAAGTGGGTGGGAGAGTTCGAG
GCCTTGCGCTTAAGGAGCCCCTTCGCCTCGTGCTTGAGTTGAGGCCTGGCCTGGGCGCTGGGGCCGCCGC
GTGCGAATCTGGTGGCACCTTCGCGCCTGTCTCGCTGCTTTCGATAAGTCTCTAGCCATTTAAAATTTTT
GATGACCTGCTGCGACGCTTTTTTTCTGGCAAGATAGTCTTGTAAATGCGGGCCAAGATCTGCACACTGG
TATTTCGGTTTTTGGGGCCGCGGGCGGCGACGGGGCCCGTGCGTCCCAGCGCACATGTTCGGCGAGGCGG
GGCCTGCGAGCGCGGCCACCGAGAATCGGACGGGGGTAGTCTCAAGCTGGCCGGCCTGCTCTGGTGCCTG
GCCTCGCGCCGCCGTGTATCGCCCCGCCCTGGGCGGCAAGGCTGGCCCGGTCGGCACCAGTTGCGTGAGC
GGAAAGATGGCCGCTTCCCGGCCCTGCTGCAGGGAGCTCAAAATGGAGGACGCGGCGCTCGGGAGAGCGG
GCGGGTGAGTCACCCACACAAAGGAAAAGGGCCTTTCCGTCCTCAGCCGTCGCTTCATGTGACTCCACGG
AGTACCGGGCGCCGTCCAGGCACCTCGATTAGTTCTCGAGCTTTTGGAGTACGTCGTCTTTAGGTTGGGG
GGAGGGGTTTTATGCGATGGAGTTTCCCCACACTGAGTGGGTGGAGACTGAAGTTAGGCCAGCTTGGCAC
TTGATGTAATTCTCCTTGGAATTTGCCCTTTTTGAGTTTGGATCTTGGTTCATTCTCAAGCCTCAGACAG
TGGTTCAAAGTTTTTTTCTTCCATTTCAGGTGTCGTGAGGCTAGCACCGCCACCATGGGACTATTGGCAT
TCAGGGATGTGGCTCTAGAATTCTCTCCAGAGGAGTGGGAATGCCTGGACCCAGCTCAGCGGAGTTTGTA
TAGGGATGTGATGTTAGAGAACTACAGAAACCTGATCTCCCTTGGTGAGGATAGCTTCAATATGCAATTC
CTATTTCACAGTCTTGCTATGTCTAAGCCAGAACTGATCATCTGTCTGGAGGCAAGGAAAGAGCCCTGGA
ACGTGAACACAGAGAAGACAGCCAGACACTCAGTTTTGTCTTCTTATCTTACTGAAGACATTTTGCCAGA
GCAGGGCCTGCAAGTTTCATTCCAAAAAGTGATGCTGAGAAGATATGAAAGATGTTGTCTTGAGAAATTA
CGCTTAAGGAATGACTGGGAAATTCCATGTGAAGATGTGCTTGCTTCCCCTTTGCCTTCTGCCATGATTC
TAAGTTTCCTGAGGCCTCCCCAGAAGCAGAAGCATGTAAAGCCCACAGAACCGGTCCAGTCGTCGACCAT
CGAGCTGCTTTAGTAATGAACTAGTCCGTAACTTGAAAGTATTTCGATTTCTTGGCTTTATATATCTTGT
GGAAAGGACGAGAACGCTACGTCAGCCTTGATTACACGCGTTAAGTCGACAATCAACCTCTGGATTACAA
AATTTGTGAAAGATTGACTGGTATTCTTAACTATGTTGCTCCTTTTACGCTATGTGGATACGCTGCTTTA
ATGCCTTTGTATCATGCTATTGCTTCCCGTATGGCTTTCATTTTCTCCTCCTTGTATAAATCCTGGTTGC
TGTCTCTTTATGAGGAGTTGTGGCCCGTTGTCAGGCAACGTGGCGTGGTGTGCACTGTGTTTGCTGACGC
AACCCCCACTGGTTGGGGCATTGCCACCACCTGTCAGCTCCTTTCCGGGACTTTCGCTTTCCCCCTCCCT
ATTGCCACGGCGGAACTCATCGCCGCCTGCCTTGCCCGCTGCTGGACAGGGGCTCGGCTGTTGGGCACTG
ACAATTCCGTGGTGTTGTCGGGGAAATCATCGTCCTTTCCTTGGCTGCTCGCCTGTGTTGCCACCTGGAT
TCTGCGCGGGACGTCCTTCTGCTACGTCCCTTCGGCCCTCAATCCAGCGGACCTTCCTTCCCGCGGCCTG
CTGCCGGCTCTGCGGCCTCTTCCGCGTCTTCGCCTTCGCCCTCAGACGAGTCGGATCTCCCTTTGGGCCG
CCTCCCCGCGTCGACTTTAAGACCAATGACTTACAAGGCAGCTGTAGATCTTAGCCACTTTTTAAAAGAA
AAGGGGGGACTGGAAGGGCTAATTCACTCCCAACGAAGACAAGATCTGCTTTTTGCTTGTACTGGGTCTC
TCTGGTTAGACCAGATCTGAGCCTGGGAGCTCTCTGGCTAACTAGGGAACCCACTGCTTAAGCCTCAATA
AAGCTTGCCTTGAGTGCTTCAAGTAGTGTGTGCCCGTCTGTTGTGTGACTCTGGTAACTAGAGATCCCTC
AGACCCTTTTAGTCAGTGTGGAAAATCTCTAGCAGTACGTATAGTAGTTCATGTCATCTTATTATTCAGT
ATTTATAACTTGCAAAGAAATGAATATCAGAGAGTGAGAGGAACTTGTTTATTGCAGCTTATAATGGTTA
CAAATAAAGCAATAGCATCACAAATTTCACAAATAAAGCATTTTTTTCACTGCATTCTAGTTGTGGTTTG
TCCAAACTCATCAATGTATCTTATCATGTCTGGCTCTAGCTATCCCGCCCCTAACTCCGCCCATCCCGCC
CCTAACTCCGCCCAGTTCCGCCCATTCTCCGCCCCATGGCTGACTAATTTTTTTTATTTATGCAGAGGCC
GAGGCCGCCTCGGCCTCTGAGCTATTCCAGAAGTAGTGAGGAGGCTTTTTTGGAGGCCTAGGGACGTACC
CAATTCGCCCTATAGTGAGTCGTATTACGCGCGCTCACTGGCCGTCGTTTTACAACGTCGTGACTGGGAA
AACCCTGGCGTTACCCAACTTAATCGCCTTGCAGCACATCCCCCTTTCGCCAGCTGGCGTAATAGCGAAG
AGGCCCGCACCGATCGCCCTTCCCAACAGTTGCGCAGCCTGAATGGCGAATGGG
[124 nt withheld, positions 6215-6338]
C
[91 nt withheld, positions 6340-6430]
A
[49 nt withheld, positions 6432-6480]
CCTTTGACGTTGGAGTCCACGTTCTTT
[37 nt withheld, positions 6508-6544]
ACCCTATCTCGGTCTATTCTTTTGATTTATAAGGGATTTTGCCGATTTCGGCCTATTGGTTAAAAAATGA
GCTGATTTAACAAAAATTTAACGCGAATTTTAACAAAATATTAACGCTTACAATTTAGGTGGCACTTTTC
GGGGAAATGTGCGCGGAACCCCTATTTGTTTATTTTTCTAAATACATTCAAATATGTATCCGCTCATGAG
ACAATAACCCTGATAAATGCTTCAATAATATTGAAAAAGGAAGAGTATGAGTATTCAACATTTCCGTGTC
GCCCTTATTCCCTTTTTTGCGGCATTTTGCCTTCCTGTTTTTGCTCACCCAGAAACGCTGGTGAAAGTAA
AAGATGCTGAAGATCAGTTGGGTGCACGAGTGGGTTACATCGAACTGGATCTCAACAGCGGTAAGATCCT
TGAGAGTTTTCGCCCCGAAGAACGTTTTCCAATGATGAGCACTTTTAAAGTTCTGCTATGTGGCGCGGTA
TTATCCCGTATTGACGCCGGGCAAGAGCAACTCGGTCGCCGCATACACTATTCTCAGAATGACTTGGTTG
AGTACTCACCAGTCACAGAAAAGCATCTTACGGATGGCATGACAGTAAGAGAATTATGCAGTGCTGCCAT
AACCATGAGTGATAACACTGCGGCCAACTTACTTCTGACAACGATCGGAGGACCGAAGGAGCTAACCGCT
TTTTTGCACAACATGGGGGATCATGTAACTCGCCTTGATCGTTGGGAACCGGAGCTGAATGAAGCCATAC
CAAACGACGAGCGTGACACCACGATGCCTGTAGCAATGGCAACAACGTTGCGCAAACTATTAACTGGCGA
ACTACTTACTCTAGCTTCCCGGCAACAATTAATAGACTGGATGGAGGCGGATAAAGTTGCAGGACCACTT
CTGCGCTCGGCCCTTCCGGCTGGCTGGTTTATTGCTGATAAATCTGGAGCCGGTGAGCGTGGGTCTCGCG
GTATCATTGCAGCACTGGGGCCAGATGGTAAGCCCTCCCGTATCGTAGTTATCTACACGACGGGGAGTCA
GGCAACTATGGATGAACGAAATAGACAGATCGCTGAGATAGGTGCCTCACTGATTAAGCATTGGTAACTG
TCAGACCAAGTTTACTCATATATACTTTAGATTGATTTAAAACTTCATTTTTAATTTAAAAGGATCTAGG
TGAAGATCCTTTTTGATAATCTCATGACCAAAATCCCTTAACGTGAGTTTTCGTTCCACTGAGCGTCAGA
CCCCGTAGAAAAGATCAAAGGATCTTCTTGAGATCCTTTTTTTCTGCGCGTAATCTGCTGCTTGCAAACA
AAAAAACCACCGCTACCAGCGGTGGTTTGTTTGCCGGATCAAGAGCTACCAACTCTTTTTCCGAAGGTAA
CTGGCTTCAGCAGAGCGCAGATACCAAATACTGTTCTTCTAGTGTAGCCGTAGTTAGGCCACCACTTCAA
GAACTCTGTAGCACCGCCTACATACCTCGCTCTGCTAATCCTGTTACCAGTGGCTGCTGCCAGTGGCGAT
AAGTCGTGTCTTACCGGGTTGGACTCAAGACGATAGTTACCGGATAAGGCGCAGCGGTCGGGCTGAACGG
GGGGTTCGTGCACACAGCCCAGCTTGGAGCGAACGACCTACACCGAACTGAGATACCTACAGCGTGAGCT
ATGAGAAAGCGCCACGCTTCCCGAAGGGAGAAAGGCGGACAGGTATCCGGTAAGCGGCAGGGTCGGAACA
GGAGAGCGCACGAGGGAGCTTCCAGGGGGAAACGCCTGGTATCTTTATAGTCCTGTCGGGTTTCGCCACC
TCTGACTTGAGCGTCGATTTTTGTGATGCTCGTCAGGGGGGCGGAGCCTATGGAAAAACGCCAGCAACGC
GGCCTTTTTACGGTTCCTGGCCTTTTGCTGGCCTTTTGCTCACATGTTCTTTCCTGCGTTATCCCCTGAT
TCTGTGGATAACCGTATTACCGCCTTTGAGTGAGCTGATACCGCTCGCCGCAGCCGAACGACCGAGCGCA
GCGAGTCAGTGAGCGAGGAAGCGGAAGAGCGCCCAATACGCAAACCGCCTCTCCCCGCGCGTTGGCCGAT
TCATTAATGCAGCTGGCACGACAGGTTTCCCGACTGGAAAGCGGGCAGTGAGCGCAACGCAATTAATGTG
AGTTAGCTCACTCATTAGGCACCCCAGGCTTTACACTTTATGCTTCCGGCTCGTATGTTGTGTGGAATTG
TGAGCGGATAACAATTTCACACAGGAAACAGCTATGACCATGATTACGCCAAGCGCGCAATTAACCCTCA
CTAAAGGGAACAAAAGCTGGAGCTGCAAGC
