>Addgene plasmid #141870 | TFORF1728 | depositor partial sequence | sequence record 277747 | Insert
ACCGCCACCATGGGACTATTGGCATTCAGGGATGTGGCTCTAGAATTCTCTCCAGAGGAGTGGGAATGCC
TGGACCCAGCTCAGCGGAGTTTGTATAGGGATGTGATGTTAGAGAACTACAGAAACCTGATCTCCCTTGG
TGAGGATAGCTTCAATATGCAATTCCTATTTCACAGTCTTGCTATGTCTAAGCCAGAACTGATCATCTGT
CTGGAGGCAAGGAAAGAGCCCTGGAACGTGAACACAGAGAAGACAGCCAGACACTCAGTTTTGTCTTCTT
ATCTTACTGAAGACATTTTGCCAGAGCAGGGCCTGCAAGTTTCATTCCAAAAAGTGATGCTGAGAAGATA
TGAAAGATGTTGTCTTGAGAAATTACGCTTAAGGAATGACTGGGAAATTCCATGTGAAGATGTGCTTGCT
TCCCCTTTGCCTTCTGCCATGATTCTAAGTTTCCTGAGGCCTCCCCAGAAGCAGAAGCATGTAAAGCCCA
CAGAACCGGTCCAGTCGTCGACCATCGAGCTGCTTTAGTAATGAACTAGTCCGTAACTTGAAAGTATTTC
GATTTCTTGGCTTTATATATCTTGTGGAAAGGACGAGAACGCTACGTCAGCCTTGATTAC
