>Addgene plasmid #141870 | TFORF1728 | depositor partial sequence | sequence record 277748 | Barcode
GAACGCTACGTCAGCCTTGATTAC
